>Addgene plasmid #25853 | pGL3-DICER-Prom downstream Ebox Mut | depositor full sequence | sequence record 12118 | Author sequence
GGTACCAAAATCAGACAAACCGGCCAGGCGCAGTGGCTCATGCCTGTAATCCCACCACTTTGGGAAGCCG
AGGCAGGTCAGGAGTTCGAGACCAGCCTGGCCAACATGGTGAAACCCCGTCTCTACTGAAAATACAAAAA
TTAGCCGGGCGTGGTGGCACATGCCTGTAACCCAGCTACTTGGGAGGCTGAGGCAGAAGAATCGCTTGAA
CCTAGGAGGCAGAGGTTGCAGTGAGACGAGATTGCGCCATTGCACTCCAGCCTGGGCGACAAGAGTGAAA
CTCTGCCTCAAAAAAGAAAAAAACAAATACATAAAATTAAAAAAATAAAAAAATCAGGTATACCTGCTGA
TGGAACAAGCAGCCTGGCTAGTCTTGACAGATTGCAAGAGGGCAACCAGAGGGGCTGAAGTTGTACCAGC
CCACAAATTTCCACTGCCAATAGAGTCCAGTGCCTACCCCCATACTGAGATGCTGTCCTTCTCATAAAGG
CTTATCAGGGAGTCCACCGAAGAGATATCTACATTTGGGGATAAGTTAAGACGATGTTCTTTAAGCCAGA
CACTTATTTAACGCCCACCGATATTTTAATTCCTAGCTACAAAGAAAACCTTATATGTATGACTGGGGTC
TTAAAGGTATGACATGCTCACCGTGCTTGACATATAAGAAACTACTTTTTTAAATACATGGGTCTGCCAG
GAGCATCCTACTTCCTAATTTTGCCCATAAATATGCTACTTTCAAGTGAAACCTTAAGCCAATTCATAGT
AAATATATTATCAAAATTTTAGCACAGTAATGACTGAGCACACCAGCCTCAAAGCCAGACTACGTGGGTT
CAAATCTCAGTTGTTCACTTACTGGCTACTTACTTGTTGGAAGTTATTCCATTTCTTCGTCTGTTAAAAC
AGGAAGCAGGCTGGGTACGGTGGCTCACGCCCGTAATCCCAGCACTTTGGGAGGCCAAGGCGGACGGATG
ACAAGGTCAGAAATCGAGACCATCATGGCCAACATGGTGAAACCCCGTCTCTTCTAAAAATACAAAAATT
AGCTGGGTGTGGTGGCGTGCCCCTGTAATCCCAGCTACTCGGGAGGCTGAGGCAGGAGAATCACTTGAAC
CTGGGAGGCGGAGATTGCAGTAAGCCCAGGTCGCACCACTGCACTCCAGCCTGGAGACAGAGTGAGACTC
CGTCTCAAAAGAAAAAAAAAAAAAAAACAGGAAGCAGTTTCAGCACCTACCTCACAATGTGCACACAGTT
AAAGCACCTACCTCACAGGGTGCACACAGTTAAAGCACCTACCTCACAGGGTGCACCTAAGGATCACAGG
CATGCAAGCCCTAGATCAGCCTGCCCAATGGCAATATAATGCAGGCCACAGGTGACATTTAAAATTCTGT
AGAACCCACACTAAAAAATAAACAAATAAAACTTTTATCCCAATATATGGAAAAAGTTTATCACTTCAAC
ATGTAACAATTTTTTGAACATTATTTGGTAAAGAATGCATATATCTCGATTCCGACTAGCCATACTTTAA
GTGCTCAGGAGCGAAGTGGGGCTGGTGGCCCCAAACTGAACAGCACAGCCCAGGCAGCAGGGGCGCATAG
TAGGTTCTGCTCACGCCCATGGTCTGAAAGAAACACGGTTGCAGTTGCTGTGAGCACACCTCACCTGGAG
CAAACCGGCCTATCAGGGGGTCCACTGAAGAGATGTCTACATTTGGGGATAAATTAAGAAGATGTTCTTT
AAGCCAGCCACTTATTTAATTCCCACCGATATTTTAATTCCTAGCTTCAAGCTGTGGTGCGCGGTTCCGA
CCTATGCAAATGAACAGCTTACAAACAGAGGGCCACCATCTATTTCTCATTATCTGGGGATCCCGGTTGG
GGTGGGGGGCGGAAGTGGGTGTTTGTTATTTCCCCAAATGCGGAGGCCCCTGCACCACTAACGCGAGGAA
ACGCAGGCGAGTGGGAAGGTACTTTAAAAAGGGGAGGGAGGTGCTCAGAGGGAAGCTAAGCTCTCCGGGA
AACAATTACGGCCACGTTACGGTCTGTGGGTGCCAGAAGGAGCAACAATGGAGGCAGTCGAATTCCGAGA
GCTCAGAGAGTCTGCCAAACTTAGCCGGCCTCGGCGCGCGGGTTCCCGGGGGCCCCAAAAACTCCGGGCA
ACTGCGGCCCAACGCCAAGGTCCAGTCCAGGCGCTGGGCCGCAAACGCCTCTCCGGCCTCCGCGCGCGCG
CCCGCTGTCTCCCTGCTCCTGAGTGGCTGGGGGGCCGGGATTAACCTTTCACCGCCAGGCCCTGTCCAAT
CACAGGCTCGCTCTCATGCCGCCACGGGGCGAGCGGAGCGTGGGGGCGCGGAGGGGCGGTGCGGGAGCCA
GTGGGATTCTCCAAGCGGCTGTGCGCCGTTGCCGCGGGCCGTGCGCTGGCTGCCGGCCAGCCGGGCGCTG
CGCAGTCTCCGCAGGCGCCGGCGGGAGGGGTCGAGGCGGAGGCGCGGCGCAGGCTGCTGCAGGCCCAGGT
GAATGGAGTAACCTGACAGCGGGGACGAAAGCTTGGCATTCCGGTACTGTTGGTAAAGCCACCATGGAAG
ACGCCAAAAACATAAAGAAAGGCCCGGCGCCATTCTATCCGCTGGAAGATGGAACCGCTGGAGAGCAACT
GCATAAGGCTATGAAGAGATACGCCCTGGTTCCTGGAACAATTGCTTTTACAGATGCACATATCGAGGTG
GACATCACTTACGCTGAGTACTTCGAAATGTCCGTTCGGTTGGCAGAAGCTATGAAACGATATGGGCTGA
ATACAAATCACAGAATCGTCGTATGCAGTGAAAACTCTCTTCAATTCTTTATGCCGGTGTTGGGCGCGTT
ATTTATCGGAGTTGCAGTTGCGCCCGCGAACGACATTTATAATGAACGTGAATTGCTCAACAGTATGGGC
ATTTCGCAGCCTACCGTGGTGTTCGTTTCCAAAAAGGGGTTGCAAAAAATTTTGAACGTGCAAAAAAAGC
TCCCAATCATCCAAAAAATTATTATCATGGATTCTAAAACGGATTACCAGGGATTTCAGTCGATGTACAC
GTTCGTCACATCTCATCTACCTCCCGGTTTTAATGAATACGATTTTGTGCCAGAGTCCTTCGATAGGGAC
AAGACAATTGCACTGATCATGAACTCCTCTGGATCTACTGGTCTGCCTAAAGGTGTCGCTCTGCCTCATA
GAACTGCCTGCGTGAGATTCTCGCATGCCAGAGATCCTATTTTTGGCAATCAAATCATTCCGGATACTGC
GATTTTAAGTGTTGTTCCATTCCATCACGGTTTTGGAATGTTTACTACACTCGGATATTTGATATGTGGA
TTTCGAGTCGTCTTAATGTATAGATTTGAAGAAGAGCTGTTTCTGAGGAGCCTTCAGGATTACAAGATTC
AAAGTGCGCTGCTGGTGCCAACCCTATTCTCCTTCTTCGCCAAAAGCACTCTGATTGACAAATACGATTT
ATCTAATTTACACGAAATTGCTTCTGGTGGCGCTCCCCTCTCTAAGGAAGTCGGGGAAGCGGTTGCCAAG
AGGTTCCATCTGCCAGGTATCAGGCAAGGATATGGGCTCACTGAGACTACATCAGCTATTCTGATTACAC
CCGAGGGGGATGATAAACCGGGCGCGGTCGGTAAAGTTGTTCCATTTTTTGAAGCGAAGGTTGTGGATCT
GGATACCGGGAAAACGCTGGGCGTTAATCAAAGAGGCGAACTGTGTGTGAGAGGTCCTATGATTATGTCC
GGTTATGTAAACAATCCGGAAGCGACCAACGCCTTGATTGACAAGGATGGATGGCTACATTCTGGAGACA
TAGCTTACTGGGACGAAGACGAACACTTCTTCATCGTTGACCGCCTGAAGTCTCTGATTAAGTACAAAGG
CTATCAGGTGGCTCCCGCTGAATTGGAATCCATCTTGCTCCAACACCCCAACATCTTCGACGCAGGTGTC
GCAGGTCTTCCCGACGATGACGCCGGTGAACTTCCCGCCGCCGTTGTTGTTTTGGAGCACGGAAAGACGA
TGACGGAAAAAGAGATCGTGGATTACGTCGCCAGTCAAGTAACAACCGCGAAAAAGTTGCGCGGAGGAGT
TGTGTTTGTGGACGAAGTACCGAAAGGTCTTACCGGAAAACTCGACGCAAGAAAAATCAGAGAGATCCTC
ATAAAGGCCAAGAAGGGCGGAAAGATCGCCGTGTAATTCTAGAGTCGGGGCGGCCGGCCGCTTCGAGCAG
ACATGATAAGATACATTGATGAGTTTGGACAAACCACAACTAGAATGCAGTGAAAAAAATGCTTTATTTG
TGAAATTTGTGATGCTATTGCTTTATTTGTAACCATTATAAGCTGCAATAAACAAGTTAACAACAACAAT
TGCATTCATTTTATGTTTCAGGTTCAGGGGGAGGTGTGGGAGGTTTTTTAAAGCAAGTAAAACCTCTACA
AATGTGGTAAAATCGATAAGGATCCGTCGACCGATGCCCTTGAGAGCCTTCAACCCAGTCAGCTCCTTCC
GGTGGGCGCGGGGCATGACTATCGTCGCCGCACTTATGACTGTCTTCTTTATCATGCAACTCGTAGGACA
GGTGCCGGCAGCGCTCTTCCGCTTCCTCGCTCACTGACTCGCTGCGCTCGGTCGTTCGGCTGCGGCGAGC
GGTATCAGCTCACTCAAAGGCGGTAATACGGTTATCCACAGAATCAGGGGATAACGCAGGAAAGAACATG
TGAGCAAAAGGCCAGCAAAAGGCCAGGAACCGTAAAAAGGCCGCGTTGCTGGCGTTTTTCCATAGGCTCC
GCCCCCCTGACGAGCATCACAAAAATCGACGCTCAAGTCAGAGGTGGCGAAACCCGACAGGACTATAAAG
ATACCAGGCGTTTCCCCCTGGAAGCTCCCTCGTGCGCTCTCCTGTTCCGACCCTGCCGCTTACCGGATAC
CTGTCCGCCTTTCTCCCTTCGGGAAGCGTGGCGCTTTCTCAATGCTCACGCTGTAGGTATCTCAGTTCGG
TGTAGGTCGTTCGCTCCAAGCTGGGCTGTGTGCACGAACCCCCCGTTCAGCCCGACCGCTGCGCCTTATC
CGGTAACTATCGTCTTGAGTCCAACCCGGTAAGACACGACTTATCGCCACTGGCAGCAGCCACTGGTAAC
AGGATTAGCAGAGCGAGGTATGTAGGCGGTGCTACAGAGTTCTTGAAGTGGTGGCCTAACTACGGCTACA
CTAGAAGGACAGTATTTGGTATCTGCGCTCTGCTGAAGCCAGTTACCTTCGGAAAAAGAGTTGGTAGCTC
TTGATCCGGCAAACAAACCACCGCTGGTAGCGGTGGTTTTTTTGTTTGCAAGCAGCAGATTACGCGCAGA
AAAAAAGGATCTCAAGAAGATCCTTTGATCTTTTCTACGGGGTCTGACGCTCAGTGGAACGAAAACTCAC
GTTAAGGGATTTTGGTCATGAGATTATCAAAAAGGATCTTCACCTAGATCCTTTTAAATTAAAAATGAAG
TTTTAAATCAATCTAAAGTATATATGAGTAAACTTGGTCTGACAGTTACCAATGCTTAATCAGTGAGGCA
CCTATCTCAGCGATCTGTCTATTTCGTTCATCCATAGTTGCCTGACTCCCCGTCGTGTAGATAACTACGA
TACGGGAGGGCTTACCATCTGGCCCCAGTGCTGCAATGATACCGCGAGACCCACGCTCACCGGCTCCAGA
TTTATCAGCAATAAACCAGCCAGCCGGAAGGGCCGAGCGCAGAAGTGGTCCTGCAACTTTATCCGCCTCC
ATCCAGTCTATTAATTGTTGCCGGGAAGCTAGAGTAAGTAGTTCGCCAGTTAATAGTTTGCGCAACGTTG
TTGCCATTGCTACAGGCATCGTGGTGTCACGCTCGTCGTTTGGTATGGCTTCATTCAGCTCCGGTTCCCA
ACGATCAAGGCGAGTTACATGATCCCCCATGTTGTGCAAAAAAGCGGTTAGCTCCTTCGGTCCTCCGATC
GTTGTCAGAAGTAAGTTGGCCGCAGTGTTATCACTCATGGTTATGGCAGCACTGCATAATTCTCTTACTG
TCATGCCATCCGTAAGATGCTTTTCTGTGACTGGTGAGTACTCAACCAAGTCATTCTGAGAATAGTGTAT
GCGGCGACCGAGTTGCTCTTGCCCGGCGTCAATACGGGATAATACCGCGCCACATAGCAGAACTTTAAAA
GTGCTCATCATTGGAAAACGTTCTTCGGGGCGAAAACTCTCAAGGATCTTACCGCTGTTGAGATCCAGTT
CGATGTAACCCACTCGTGCACCCAACTGATCTTCAGCATCTTTTACTTTCACCAGCGTTTCTGGGTGAGC
AAAAACAGGAAGGCAAAATGCCGCAAAAAAGGGAATAAGGGCGACACGGAAATGTTGAATACTCATACTC
TTCCTTTTTCAATATTATTGAAGCATTTATCAGGGTTATTGTCTCATGAGCGGATACATATTTGAATGTA
TTTAGAAAAATAAACAAATAGGGGTTCCGCGCACATTTCCCCGAAAAGTGCCACCTG
[124 nt withheld, positions 6568-6691]
C
[91 nt withheld, positions 6693-6783]
A
[49 nt withheld, positions 6785-6833]
CCTTTGACGTTGGAGTCCACGTTCTTT
[37 nt withheld, positions 6861-6897]
ACCCTATCTCGGTCTATTCTTTTGATTTATAAGGGATTTTGCCGATTTCGGCCTATTGGTTAAAAAATGA
GCTGATTTAACAAAAATTTAACGCGAATTTTAACAAAATATTAACGTTTACAATTTCCCATTCGCCATTC
AGGCTGCGCAACTGTTGGGAAGGGCGATCGGTGCGGGCCTCTTCGCTATTACGCCAGCCCAAGCTACCAT
GATAAGTAAGTAATATTAAGGTACGGGAGGTACTTGGAGCGGCCGCAATAAAATATCTTTATTTTCATTA
CATCTGTGTGTTGGTTTTTTGTGTGAATCGATAGTACTAACATACGCTCTCCATCAAAACAAAACGAAAC
AAAACAAACTAGCAAAATAGGCTGTCCCCAGTGCAAGTGCAGGTGCCAGAACATTTCTCTATCGATA
Features (pLannotate 1.2.2; 14 found; start..end, strand, type, name):
     61..294     -  CDS            GVQW1 (fragment): GVQW1_HUMAN - Also known as TIGD1L2. Experimental evidence at transcript level: Swiss-Prot protein existence level 2. From Homo sapiens (Human).
    313..333     -  promoter       eft-3 promoter (fragment): eft-3; promoter for the C. elegans elongation factor 1α gene (Mitrovich and Anderson, 2000)
    993..1172    -  CDS            C9orf85 (fragment): CI085_HUMAN - Experimental evidence at protein level: Swiss-Prot protein existence level 1. From Homo sapiens (Human).
   2584..4236    +  CDS            luciferase: firefly luciferase; luc+; enhanced luc+ version of the luciferase gene
   4277..4398    -  polyA_signal   SV40 poly(A) signal: SV40 polyadenylation signal
   4421..4489    -  CDS            large T antigen (fragment): large T antigen from SV40 (simian virus 40)
   4505..4637    +  CDS            TcR (fragment): tetracycline efflux protein; tet; confers resistance to tetracycline
   4817..5405    -  rep_origin     ori: high-copy-number ColE1/pMB1/pBR322/pUC origin of replication
   5576..6436    -  CDS            AmpR: β-lactamase; bla; confers resistance to ampicillin, carbenicillin, and related antibiotics
   6437..6541    -  promoter       AmpR promoter: bla
   6568..7023    +  rep_origin     f1 ori (sequence partly withheld): f1 bacteriophage origin of replication; arrow indicates direction of (+) strand synthesis
   7028..7095    -  CDS            lacZα (fragment): LacZα fragment of β-galactosidase; lacZ fragment
   7154..7202    +  polyA_signal   poly(A) signal: synthetic polyadenylation signal
   7216..7307    +  misc_feature   pause site: RNA polymerase II transcriptional pause signal from the human α2 globin gene
