[The description below was written by a language model from this plasmid's Addgene catalogue record and pLannotate feature annotations shown in this document.]
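Description:
pGL3-DICER-Prom downstream Ebox Mut is a firefly luciferase reporter plasmid built on the promoterless pGL3 basic backbone, intended for transient transfection into mammalian cells. It is propagated in E. coli as a high-copy plasmid through a ColE1/pUC-type origin and selected with ampicillin via the β-lactamase gene and its own promoter. An f1 bacteriophage origin is also present.

The insert is a roughly 2.5 kb fragment of the human DICER1 promoter region, cloned between the KpnI and HindIII sites, both of which are retained. This places it directly upstream of the luc+ coding sequence, so luciferase output depends on the transcriptional activity of the cloned fragment, and the transcript is terminated by the SV40 late polyadenylation signal. A synthetic poly(A) signal and an RNA polymerase II pause site sit upstream of the cloning region, where they reduce background from read-through transcription originating in the backbone. As the name indicates, the downstream E-box in the promoter carries a mutation, although the record does not state the exact base changes or the position of the motif. The small annotated fragments within the insert region (GVQW1, C9orf85, eft-3 promoter) are most likely incidental similarity hits to human genomic sequence rather than functional elements. The short large T antigen, TcR and lacZα fragments appear to be backbone remnants.

The associated publication concerns lineage-specific regulation of DICER by MITF in melanocytes, and E-boxes are the motif class bound by such basic helix-loop-helix factors. The construct is therefore presumably compared with a wild-type promoter reporter to test whether this site is needed for promoter activity. The annotated sequence is 7,314 nt, somewhat shorter than the sum of the listed backbone and insert sizes.
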