Addgene plasmid #25853: pGL3-DICER-Prom downstream Ebox Mut
Depositing lab: David E. Fisher. Depositing organization: Massachusetts General Hospital. Publication: Lineage-specific transcriptional regulation of DICER by MITF in melanocytes. Levy C, Khaled M, Robinson KC, Veguilla RA, Chen PH, Yokoyama S, Makino E, Lu J, Larue L, Beermann F, Chin L, Bosenberg M, Song JS, Fisher DE. Cell. 2010 Jun 11. 141(6):994-1005. 10.1016/j.cell.2010.05.004 PubMed 20550935.
Backbone
  Vector backbone: pGL3 basic
  Backbone size w/o insert (bp): 5394
  Vector type: Mammalian Expression, Luciferase
Growth in bacteria
  Bacterial resistance: Ampicillin, 100 μg/mL
  Growth temperature: 37°C
  Growth strain: DH5alpha
  Copy number: High Copy
Gene/Insert
  Gene/Insert name: DICER-Prom downstream Ebox Mut
  Species: H. sapiens (human); gene ID 23405
  Insert size (bp): 2542
  Entrez Gene: DICER1 (a.k.a. DCR1, Dicer, Dicer1e, GLOW, HERNA, K12H4.8-LIKE, MNG1, RMSE2, aviD)
  Cloning method: Restriction Enzyme; 5′ cloning site KpnI (not destroyed); 3′ cloning site HindIII (not destroyed)
  Sequencing primers: 5′ RVprimer3
Terms and licenses: Academic/Nonprofit Terms; Industry Terms: Not Available to Industry
How to cite: pGL3-DICER-Prom downstream Ebox Mut was a gift from David E. Fisher (Addgene plasmid # 25853 ; http://n2t.net/addgene:25853 ; RRID:Addgene_25853)
