>Addgene plasmid #25853 | pGL3-DICER-Prom downstream Ebox Mut | addgene partial sequence | sequence record 31896 | 25853 with LucNrev
GATGGCGCCGGGCCTTTCTTTATGTTTTTGGCGTCTTCCATGGTGGCTTTACCAACAGTACCGGAATGCC
AAGCTTTCGTCCCCGCTGTCAGGTTACTCCATTCACCTGGGCCTGCAGCAGCCTGCGCCGCGCCTCCGCC
TCGACCCCTCCCGCCGGCGCCTGCGGAGACTGCGCAGCGCCCGGCTGGCCGGCAGCCAGCGCACGGCCCG
CGGCAACGGCGCACAGCCGCTTGGAGAATCCCACTGGCTCCCGCACCGCCCCTCCGCGCCCCCACGCTCC
GCTCGCCCCGTGGCGGCATGAGAGCGAGCCTGTGATTGGACAGGGCCTGGCGGTGAAAGGTTAATCCCGG
CCCCCCAGCCACTCAGGAGCAGGGAGACAGCGGGCGCGCGCGCGGAGGCCGGAGAGGCGTTTGCGGCCCA
GCGCCTGGACTGGACCTTGGCGTTGGGCCGCAGTTGCCCGGAGTTTTTGGGGCCCCCGGGAACCCGCGCG
CCGAGGCCGGCTAAGTTTGGCAGACTCTCTGAGCTCTCGGAATTCGACTGCCTCCATTGTTGCTCCTTCT
GGCACCCACAGACCGTAACGTGGCCGTAATTGTTTCCCGGAGAGCTTAGCTTCCCTCTGAGCACCTCCCT
CCCCTTTTTAAAGTACCTTCCCACTCGCCTGCGTTTCCTCGCGTTAGTGGTGCAGGGGCCTCCGCATTTG
GGGAAATAACAAACACCCA
